Addgene plasmid #99658: dSp-p65 (1-200)
Purpose: Expresses dSp Cas9 fused to truncated p65 activation domain
Depositing lab: George Church. Depositing organization: Harvard Medical School. Publication: Rational design of a compact CRISPR-Cas9 activator for AAV-mediated delivery. Vora S, Cheng J, Xiao R, VanDusen NJ, Quintino L, Pu WT, Vandenberghe LH, Chavez A, Church G. bioRxiv 2018. 298620 10.1101/298620.
Backbone
  Vector backbone: pBR322
  Vector type: Mammalian Expression
Growth in bacteria
  Bacterial resistance: Ampicillin, 100 μg/mL
  Growth temperature: 37°C
  Growth strain: DH5alpha
  Copy number: Low Copy
Gene/Insert
  Gene/Insert name: dCas9
  Species: Synthetic
  Mutation: dead Cas9
  Tag / fusion protein: truncated p65 activation domain (1-200) (C terminal on insert)
  Cloning method: Restriction Enzyme; 5′ cloning site unknown (unknown if destroyed); 3′ cloning site unknown (unknown if destroyed)
Terms and licenses: Academic/Nonprofit Terms; Industry Terms: Not Available to Industry
Depositor comments: Please visit https://doi.org/10.1101/298620 for bioRxiv preprint.
How to cite: dSp-p65 (1-200) was a gift from George Church (Addgene plasmid # 99658 ; http://n2t.net/addgene:99658 ; RRID:Addgene_99658)
