[The description below was written by a language model from this plasmid's Addgene catalogue record and pLannotate feature annotations shown in this document.]
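Description:
dSp-p65 (1-200) is a mammalian expression plasmid of about 7.9 kb, listed as built on a pBR322 backbone, that produces a nuclease-dead Streptococcus pyogenes Cas9 fused at its C terminus to a truncated p65 transcriptional activation domain. It is maintained in E. coli through a ColE1/pMB1-family origin of replication and selected with ampicillin via the β-lactamase gene and its native promoter. A fragment of the pBR322 bom (basis of mobility) region is also detected. The catalogue entry lists the plasmid as low copy, whereas the automated annotation labels the origin generically as a high-copy ColE1/pUC-type element; the record does not resolve this difference.

The expression cassette is driven by the human cytomegalovirus immediate-early enhancer and promoter. Downstream lies the Cas9m4 coding sequence, a dCas9 variant carrying the D10A, D839A, H840A and N863A substitutions, which retains guide RNA-directed DNA binding but cannot cut DNA. This is followed by a roughly 600 bp fragment of human RELA (the p65 subunit of NF-κB), consistent with the "1-200" truncation in the name. The cassette is terminated by an HSV thymidine kinase polyadenylation signal, and a short bGH poly(A) remnant lies nearby in reverse orientation. No guide RNA cassette, mammalian selection marker or nuclear localisation signal is annotated, so a guide would have to be supplied separately. The associated work concerns the design of a compact CRISPR-Cas9 activator suited to AAV delivery, and this plasmid appears to be one of the truncated-activator variants for testing programmable gene activation, although it carries no AAV elements itself.
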