Features (pLannotate 1.2.2; 10 found; start..end, strand, type, name):
    110..489     +  enhancer       CMV enhancer: human cytomegalovirus immediate early enhancer
    490..693     +  promoter       CMV promoter: human cytomegalovirus (CMV) immediate early promoter
    808..4911    +  CDS            Cas9m4: catalytically dead mutant of the Cas9 endonuclease from the Streptococcus pyogenes Type II CRISPR/Cas system RNA-guided DNA-binding protein that lacks endonuclease activity due to the mutations D10A, D839A, H840A, and N863A (Mali et al., 2013)
   4978..5574    +  CDS            RELA (fragment): TF65_HUMAN - Also known as NFKB3. Experimental evidence at protein level: Swiss-Prot protein existence level 1. NF-kappa-B is a pleiotropic transcription factor present in almost all cell types and is the endpoint of a series of signal transduction events that are initiated by a vast array of stimuli related to many biological processes such as inflammation, immunity, differentiation, cell growth, tumorigenesis and apoptosis. NF-kappa-B is a homo- or heterodimeric complex formed by the Rel-like domain- containing proteins RELA/p65, RELB, NFKB1/p105, NFKB1/p50, REL and NFKB2/p52. The heterodime
   5673..5721    +  polyA_signal   HSV TK poly(A) signal: herpes simplex virus thymidine kinase polyadenylation signal (Cole and Stacy, 1985)
   5812..5828    -  polyA_signal   bGH poly(A) signal (fragment): bovine growth hormone polyadenylation signal
   6035..6623    -  rep_origin     ori: high-copy-number ColE1/pMB1/pBR322/pUC origin of replication
   6794..7654    -  CDS            AmpR: β-lactamase; bla; confers resistance to ampicillin, carbenicillin, and related antibiotics
   7655..7759    -  promoter       AmpR promoter: bla
   7818..7870    -  misc_feature   bom (fragment): basis of mobility region from pBR322
>Addgene plasmid #99658 | dSp-p65 (1-200) | addgene full sequence | sequence record 191936 | Addgene NGS Result
AAAATTTAAGCTACAACAAGGCAAGGCTTGACCGACAATTGCATGAAGAATCTGCTTAGGGTTAGGCGTT
TTGCGCTGCTTCGCGATGTACGGGCCAGATATACGCGTTGACATTGATTATTGACTAGTTATTAATAGTA
ATCAATTACGGGGTCATTAGTTCATAGCCCATATATGGAGTTCCGCGTTACATAACTTACGGTAAATGGC
CCGCCTGGCTGACCGCCCAACGACCCCCGCCCATTGACGTCAATAATGACGTATGTTCCCATAGTAACGC
CAATAGGGACTTTCCATTGACGTCAATGGGTGGAGTATTTACGGTAAACTGCCCACTTGGCAGTACATCA
AGTGTATCATATGCCAAGTACGCCCCCTATTGACGTCAATGACGGTAAATGGCCCGCCTGGCATTATGCC
CAGTACATGACCTTATGGGACTTTCCTACTTGGCAGTACATCTACGTATTAGTCATCGCTATTACCATGG
TGATGCGGTTTTGGCAGTACATCAATGGGCGTGGATAGCGGTTTGACTCACGGGGATTTCCAAGTCTCCA
CCCCATTGACGTCAATGGGAGTTTGTTTTGGCACCAAAATCAACGGGACTTTCCAAAATGTCGTAACAAC
TCCGCCCCATTGACGCAAATGGGCGGTAGGCGTGTACGGTGGGAGGTCTATATAAGCAGAGCTCGTTTAG
TGAACCGTCAGATCGCCTGGAGACGCCATCCACGCTGTTTTGACCTCCATAGAAGACACCGGGACCGATC
CAGCCTCCGGACTCTAGAGGATCGAACCCTTGCCACCATGGACAAGAAGTACTCCATTGGGCTCGCTATC
GGCACAAACAGCGTCGGCTGGGCCGTCATTACGGACGAGTACAAGGTGCCGAGCAAAAAATTCAAAGTTC
TGGGCAATACCGATCGCCACAGCATAAAGAAGAACCTCATTGGCGCCCTCCTGTTCGACTCCGGGGAGAC
GGCCGAAGCCACGCGGCTCAAAAGAACAGCACGGCGCAGATATACCCGCAGAAAGAATCGGATCTGCTAC
CTGCAGGAGATCTTTAGTAATGAGATGGCTAAGGTGGATGACTCTTTCTTCCATAGGCTGGAGGAGTCCT
TTTTGGTGGAGGAGGATAAAAAGCACGAGCGCCACCCAATCTTTGGCAATATCGTGGACGAGGTGGCGTA
CCATGAAAAGTACCCAACCATATATCATCTGAGGAAGAAGCTTGTAGACAGTACTGATAAGGCTGACTTG
CGGTTGATCTATCTCGCGCTGGCGCATATGATCAAATTTCGGGGACACTTCCTCATCGAGGGGGACCTGA
ACCCAGACAACAGCGATGTCGACAAACTCTTTATCCAACTGGTTCAGACTTACAATCAGCTTTTCGAAGA
GAACCCGATCAACGCATCCGGAGTTGACGCCAAAGCAATCCTGAGCGCTAGGCTGTCCAAATCCCGGCGG
CTCGAAAACCTCATCGCACAGCTCCCTGGGGAGAAGAAGAACGGCCTGTTTGGTAATCTTATCGCCCTGT
CACTCGGGCTGACCCCCAACTTTAAATCTAACTTCGACCTGGCCGAAGATGCCAAGCTTCAACTGAGCAA
AGACACCTACGATGATGATCTCGACAATCTGCTGGCCCAGATCGGCGACCAGTACGCAGACCTTTTTTTG
GCGGCAAAGAACCTGTCAGACGCCATTCTGCTGAGTGATATTCTGCGAGTGAACACGGAGATCACCAAAG
CTCCGCTGAGCGCTAGTATGATCAAGCGCTATGATGAGCACCACCAAGACTTGACTTTGCTGAAGGCCCT
TGTCAGACAGCAACTGCCTGAGAAGTACAAGGAAATTTTCTTCGATCAGTCTAAAAATGGCTACGCCGGA
TACATTGACGGCGGAGCAAGCCAGGAGGAATTTTACAAATTTATTAAGCCCATCTTGGAAAAAATGGACG
GCACCGAGGAGCTGCTGGTAAAGCTTAACAGAGAAGATCTGTTGCGCAAACAGCGCACTTTCGACAATGG
AAGCATCCCCCACCAGATTCACCTGGGCGAACTGCACGCTATCCTCAGGCGGCAAGAGGATTTCTACCCC
TTTTTGAAAGATAACAGGGAAAAGATTGAGAAAATCCTCACATTTCGGATACCCTACTATGTAGGCCCCC
TCGCCCGGGGAAATTCCAGATTCGCGTGGATGACTCGCAAATCAGAAGAGACCATCACTCCCTGGAACTT
CGAGGAAGTCGTGGATAAGGGGGCCTCTGCCCAGTCCTTCATCGAAAGGATGACTAACTTTGATAAAAAT
CTGCCTAACGAAAAGGTGCTTCCTAAACACTCTCTGCTGTACGAGTACTTCACAGTTTATAACGAGCTCA
CCAAGGTCAAATACGTCACAGAAGGGATGAGAAAGCCAGCATTCCTGTCTGGAGAGCAGAAGAAAGCTAT
CGTGGACCTCCTCTTCAAGACGAACCGGAAAGTTACCGTGAAACAGCTCAAAGAAGACTATTTCAAAAAG
ATTGAATGTTTCGACTCTGTTGAAATCAGCGGAGTGGAGGATCGCTTCAACGCATCCCTGGGAACGTATC
ACGATCTCCTGAAAATCATTAAAGACAAGGACTTCCTGGACAATGAGGAGAACGAGGACATTCTTGAGGA
CATTGTCCTCACCCTTACGTTGTTTGAAGATAGGGAGATGATTGAAGAACGCTTGAAAACTTACGCTCAT
CTCTTCGACGACAAAGTCATGAAACAGCTCAAGAGGCGCCGATATACAGGATGGGGGCGGCTGTCAAGAA
AACTGATCAATGGGATCCGAGACAAGCAGAGTGGAAAGACAATCCTGGATTTTCTTAAGTCCGATGGATT
TGCCAACCGGAACTTCATGCAGTTGATCCATGATGACTCTCTCACCTTTAAGGAGGACATCCAGAAAGCA
CAAGTTTCTGGCCAGGGGGACAGTCTTCACGAGCACATCGCTAATCTTGCAGGTAGCCCAGCTATCAAAA
AGGGAATACTGCAGACCGTTAAGGTCGTGGATGAACTCGTCAAAGTAATGGGAAGGCATAAGCCCGAGAA
TATCGTTATCGAGATGGCCCGAGAGAACCAAACTACCCAGAAGGGACAGAAGAACAGTAGGGAAAGGATG
AAGAGGATTGAAGAGGGTATAAAAGAACTGGGGTCCCAAATCCTTAAGGAACACCCAGTTGAAAACACCC
AGCTTCAGAATGAGAAGCTCTACCTGTACTACCTGCAGAACGGCAGGGACATGTACGTGGATCAGGAACT
GGACATCAATCGGCTCTCCGACTACGACGTGGCTGCTATCGTGCCCCAGTCTTTTCTCAAAGATGATTCT
ATTGATAATAAAGTGTTGACAAGATCCGATAAAGCTAGAGGGAAGAGTGATAACGTCCCCTCAGAAGAAG
TTGTCAAGAAAATGAAAAATTATTGGCGGCAGCTGCTGAACGCCAAACTGATCACACAACGGAAGTTCGA
TAATCTGACTAAGGCTGAACGAGGTGGCCTGTCTGAGTTGGATAAAGCCGGCTTCATCAAAAGGCAGCTT
GTTGAGACACGCCAGATCACCAAGCACGTGGCCCAAATTCTCGATTCACGCATGAACACCAAGTACGATG
AAAATGACAAACTGATTCGAGAGGTGAAAGTTATTACTCTGAAGTCTAAGCTGGTCTCAGATTTCAGAAA
GGACTTTCAGTTTTATAAGGTGAGAGAGATCAACAATTACCACCATGCGCATGATGCCTACCTGAATGCA
GTGGTAGGCACTGCACTTATCAAAAAATATCCCAAGCTTGAATCTGAATTTGTTTACGGAGACTATAAAG
TGTACGATGTTAGGAAAATGATCGCAAAGTCTGAGCAGGAAATAGGCAAGGCCACCGCTAAGTACTTCTT
TTACAGCAATATTATGAATTTTTTCAAGACCGAGATTACACTGGCCAATGGAGAGATTCGGAAGCGACCA
CTTATCGAAACAAACGGAGAAACAGGAGAAATCGTGTGGGACAAGGGTAGGGATTTCGCGACAGTCCGGA
AGGTCCTGTCCATGCCGCAGGTGAACATCGTTAAAAAGACCGAAGTACAGACCGGAGGCTTCTCCAAGGA
AAGTATCCTCCCGAAAAGGAACAGCGACAAGCTGATCGCACGCAAAAAAGATTGGGACCCCAAGAAATAC
GGCGGATTCGATTCTCCTACAGTCGCTTACAGTGTACTGGTTGTGGCCAAAGTGGAGAAAGGGAAGTCTA
AAAAACTCAAAAGCGTCAAGGAACTGCTGGGCATCACAATCATGGAGCGATCAAGCTTCGAAAAAAACCC
CATCGACTTTCTCGAGGCGAAAGGATATAAAGAGGTCAAAAAAGACCTCATCATTAAGCTTCCCAAGTAC
TCTCTCTTTGAGCTTGAAAACGGCCGGAAACGAATGCTCGCTAGTGCGGGCGAGCTGCAGAAAGGTAACG
AGCTGGCACTGCCCTCTAAATACGTTAATTTCTTGTATCTGGCCAGCCACTATGAAAAGCTCAAAGGGTC
TCCCGAAGATAATGAGCAGAAGCAGCTGTTCGTGGAACAACACAAACACTACCTTGATGAGATCATCGAG
CAAATAAGCGAATTCTCCAAAAGAGTGATCCTCGCCGACGCTAACCTCGATAAGGTGCTTTCTGCTTACA
ATAAGCACAGGGATAAGCCCATCAGGGAGCAGGCAGAAAACATTATCCACTTGTTTACTCTGACCAACTT
GGGCGCGCCTGCAGCCTTCAAGTACTTCGACACCACCATAGACAGAAAGCGGTACACCTCTACAAAGGAG
GTCCTGGACGCCACACTGATTCATCAGTCAATTACGGGGCTCTATGAAACAAGAATCGACCTCTCTCAGC
TCGGTGGAGACAGCAGGGCTGACCCCAAGAAGAAGAGGAAGGTGAGTGGTGGAGGAAGTGGCGGGTCAGG
GTCGAGCCAGTACCTGCCCGACACCGACGACCGGCACCGGATCGAGGAAAAGCGGAAGCGGACCTACGAG
ACATTCAAGAGCATCATGAAGAAGTCCCCCTTCAGCGGCCCCACCGACCCTAGACCTCCACCTAGAAGAA
TCGCCGTGCCCAGCAGATCCAGCGCCAGCGTGCCAAAACCTGCCCCCCAGCCTTACCCCTTCACCAGCAG
CCTGAGCACCATCAACTACGACGAGTTCCCTACCATGGTGTTCCCCAGCGGCCAGATCTCTCAGGCCTCT
GCTCTGGCTCCAGCCCCTCCTCAGGTGCTGCCTCAGGCTCCTGCTCCTGCACCAGCTCCAGCCATGGTGT
CTGCACTGGCTCAGGCACCAGCACCCGTGCCTGTGCTGGCTCCTGGACCTCCACAGGCTGTGGCTCCACC
AGCCCCTAAACCTACACAGGCCGGCGAGGGCACACTGTCTGAAGCTCTGCTGCAGCTGCAGTTCGACGAC
GAGGATCTGGGAGCCCTGCTGGGAAACAGCACCGATCCTGCCGTGTTCACCGACCTGGCCAGCGTGGACA
ACAGCGAGTTCCAGCAGCTGCTGAACCAGGGCATCCCTGTGGCCTAGAAGAATTCGATCCCTACCGGTTA
GTAATGAGTTTAAACGGGGGAGGCTAACTGAAACACGGAAGGAGACAATACCGGAAGGAACCCGCGCTAT
GACGGCAATAAAAAGACAGAATAAAACGCACGGGTGTTGGGTCGTTTGTTCATAAACGCGGGGTTCGGTC
CCAGGGCTGGCACTCTGTCGATACCCCACCGAGACCCCATTGGGGCCAATACGCCCGCGTTTCTTCCTTT
TCCCCACCCCACCCCCCAAGTTCGGGTGAAGGCCCAGGGCTCGCAGCCAACGTCGGGGCGGCAGGCCCTC
CATAGTCGGTCGTTCGGCTGCGGCGAGCGGTATCAGCTCACTCAAAGGCGGTAATACGGTTATCCACAGA
ATCAGGGGATAACGCAGGAAAGAACATGTGAGCAAAAGGCCAGCAAAAGGCCAGGAACCGTAAAAAGGCC
GCGTTGCTGGCGTTTTTCCATAGGCTCCGCCCCCCTGACGAGCATCACAAAAATCGACGCTCAAGTCAGA
GGTGGCGAAACCCGACAGGACTATAAAGATACCAGGCGTTTCCCCCTGGAAGCTCCCTCGTGCGCTCTCC
TGTTCCGACCCTGCCGCTTACCGGATACCTGTCCGCCTTTCTCCCTTCGGGAAGCGTGGCGCTTTCTCAT
AGCTCACGCTGTAGGTATCTCAGTTCGGTGTAGGTCGTTCGCTCCAAGCTGGGCTGTGTGCACGAACCCC
CCGTTCAGCCCGACCGCTGCGCCTTATCCGGTAACTATCGTCTTGAGTCCAACCCGGTAAGACACGACTT
ATCGCCACTGGCAGCAGCCACTGGTAACAGGATTAGCAGAGCGAGGTATGTAGGCGGTGCTACAGAGTTC
TTGAAGTGGTGGCCTAACTACGGCTACACTAGAAGAACAGTATTTGGTATCTGCGCTCTGCTGAAGCCAG
TTACCTTCGGAAAAAGAGTTGGTAGCTCTTGATCCGGCAAACAAACCACCGCTGGTAGCGGTGGTTTTTT
TGTTTGCAAGCAGCAGATTACGCGCAGAAAAAAAGGATCTCAAGAAGATCCTTTGATCTTTTCTACGGGG
TCTGACGCTCAGTGGAACGAAAACTCACGTTAAGGGATTTTGGTCATGAGATTATCAAAAAGGATCTTCA
CCTAGATCCTTTTAAATTAAAAATGAAGTTTTAAATCAATCTAAAGTATATATGAGTAAACTTGGTCTGA
CAGTTACCAATGCTTAATCAGTGAGGCACCTATCTCAGCGATCTGTCTATTTCGTTCATCCATAGTTGCC
TGACTCCCCGTCGTGTAGATAACTACGATACGGGAGGGCTTACCATCTGGCCCCAGTGCTGCAATGATAC
CGCGAGACCCACGCTCACCGGCTCCAGATTTATCAGCAATAAACCAGCCAGCCGGAAGGGCCGAGCGCAG
AAGTGGTCCTGCAACTTTATCCGCCTCCATCCAGTCTATTAATTGTTGCCGGGAAGCTAGAGTAAGTAGT
TCGCCAGTTAATAGTTTGCGCAACGTTGTTGCCATTGCTACAGGCATCGTGGTGTCACGCTCGTCGTTTG
GTATGGCTTCATTCAGCTCCGGTTCCCAACGATCAAGGCGAGTTACATGATCCCCCATGTTGTGCAAAAA
AGCGGTTAGCTCCTTCGGTCCTCCGATCGTTGTCAGAAGTAAGTTGGCCGCAGTGTTATCACTCATGGTT
ATGGCAGCACTGCATAATTCTCTTACTGTCATGCCATCCGTAAGATGCTTTTCTGTGACTGGTGAGTACT
CAACCAAGTCATTCTGAGAATAGTGTATGCGGCGACCGAGTTGCTCTTGCCCGGCGTCAATACGGGATAA
TACCGCGCCACATAGCAGAACTTTAAAAGTGCTCATCATTGGAAAACGTTCTTCGGGGCGAAAACTCTCA
AGGATCTTACCGCTGTTGAGATCCAGTTCGATGTAACCCACTCGTGCACCCAACTGATCTTCAGCATCTT
TTACTTTCACCAGCGTTTCTGGGTGAGCAAAAACAGGAAGGCAAAATGCCGCAAAAAAGGGAATAAGGGC
GACACGGAAATGTTGAATACTCATACTCTTCCTTTTTCAATATTATTGAAGCATTTATCAGGGTTATTGT
CTCATGAGCGGATACATATTTGAATGTATTTAGAAAAATAAACAAATAGGGGTTCCGCGCACATTTCCCC
GAAAAGTGCCACCTGACGTCGACGGATCGGGAGATCTCCCGATCCCCTATGGTGCACTCTCAGTACAATC
TGCTCTGATGCCGCATAGTTAAGCCAGTATCTGCTCCCTGCTTGTGTGTTGGAGGTCGCTGAGTAGTGCG
CGAGC
